Addgene plasmid #152009: pGBW-m4134456
Purpose: Mammalian expression plasmid for SARS-CoV-2 RNA-dependent RNA polymerase
Depositing lab: Ginkgo Bioworks & Benjie Chen. Depositing organization: Ginkgo Bioworks.
Backbone
  Vector backbone: pTwist_CMV_6
  Backbone size w/o insert (bp): 4180
  Vector type: Mammalian Expression
Growth in bacteria
  Bacterial resistance: Ampicillin, 100 μg/mL
  Growth temperature: 37°C
  Growth strain: DH5alpha
  Copy number: High Copy
Gene/Insert
  Gene/Insert name: SARS-CoV-2 RNA-dependent RNA polymerase
  Species: Severe acute respiratory syndrome coronavirus 2
  Insert size (bp): 2795
  Mutation: wt
  Entrez Gene: ORF1ab (a.k.a. GU280_gp01)
  Promoter: CMV
  Tag / fusion protein: Cleavable TEV;CBP (C terminal on backbone)
  Cloning method: Unknown
Resource information
  A portion of this plasmid was derived from a plasmid made by: GinkgoBioworks
Depositor comments: NCBI reference sequence: YP_009725307.1
How to cite: pGBW-m4134456 was a gift from Ginkgo Bioworks & Benjie Chen (Addgene plasmid # 152009 ; http://n2t.net/addgene:152009 ; RRID:Addgene_152009)
