[The description below was written by a language model from this plasmid's Addgene catalogue record and the feature table of its GenBank file.]
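Description:
pGBW-m4134456 is a 7,086 bp circular mammalian expression plasmid built on the pTwist_CMV_6 backbone. It carries the wild-type SARS-CoV-2 RNA-dependent RNA polymerase, the polymerase-encoding portion of the viral ORF1ab polyprotein, as an insert of about 2.8 kb. In bacteria it replicates from a high-copy ColE1/pUC-type origin and is selected with ampicillin through the bla (beta-lactamase) gene.

Expression in mammalian cells is driven by the human cytomegalovirus immediate-early enhancer and promoter. These sit at the end of the numbered map and read across the circular junction into the polymerase coding region, which the feature table does not annotate as a separate feature. It occupies the unannotated span upstream of the tag. Directly after the insert, the backbone supplies a C-terminal TEV protease recognition site followed by a calmodulin-binding peptide (CBP). The expressed protein can therefore be captured on calmodulin resin in the presence of calcium, and the tag can then be removed by TEV cleavage. An SV40 polyadenylation signal ends the transcript.

The expression cassette is flanked on both sides by insulating elements: T7 and rrnG transcription terminators, the 5' and 3' human beta-globin insulators, and a synthetic poly(A) signal upstream of the CMV enhancer. Together these limit read-through transcription and interference between the cassette and the bacterial backbone. No mammalian selection marker is annotated, which suggests use by transient transfection. The plasmid belongs to a set of tagged SARS-CoV-2 protein constructs intended for protein expression and/or purification in mammalian cells.
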