LOCUS       Exported 7086 bp ds-DNA circular SYN 13-MAY-2021
DEFINITION  Mammalian expression plasmid for SARS-CoV-2 RNA-dependent RNA
            polymerase.
ACCESSION   .
VERSION     .
KEYWORDS    pGBW-m4134456
SOURCE      synthetic DNA construct
  ORGANISM  synthetic DNA construct
REFERENCE   1 (bases 1 to 7086)
  TITLE     SARS-CoV-2 protein Mammalian expression constructs, tagged, for
            protein expression and/or purification
REFERENCE   2 (bases 1 to 7086)
  AUTHORS   .
  TITLE     Direct Submission
  JOURNAL   Exported May 13, 2021 from SnapGene Server 1.1.58
            http://www.snapgene.com
FEATURES             Location/Qualifiers
     source          1..7086
                     /organism="synthetic DNA construct"
                     /mol_type="other DNA"
     CDS             2804..2824
                     /codon_start=1
                     /product="tobacco etch virus (TEV) protease recognition and
                     cleavage site"
                     /label=TEV site
                     /translation="ENLYFQS"
     CDS             2825..2902
                     /codon_start=1
                     /product="calmodulin-binding peptide"
                     /label=CBP
                     /note="derived from skeletal muscle myosin light chain
                     kinase; binds calmodulin with nanomolar affinity in the
                     presence of calcium"
                     /translation="KRRWKKNFIAVSAANRFKKISSSGAL"
     polyA_signal    2955..3076
                     /label=SV40 poly(A) signal
                     /note="SV40 polyadenylation signal"
     primer_bind     complement(2966..2985)
                     /label=EBV-rev
                     /note="SV40 polyA terminator, reverse primer"
     primer_bind     3020..3039
                     /label=SV40pA-R
                     /note="SV40 polyA, reverse primer"
     terminator      3191..3237
                     /label=T7 terminator
                     /note="transcription terminator for bacteriophage T7 RNA
                     polymerase"
     terminator      3267..3403
                     /label=rrnG terminator
                     /note="transcription terminator from the E. coli ribosomal
                     RNA rrnG operon (Albrechtsen et al., 1991)"
     misc_feature    3448..3519
                     /label=3' beta-globin insulator
                     /note="insulator downstream of the human beta-globin locus
                     (Farrell et al., 2002)"
     rep_origin      complement(3745..4333)
                     /direction=LEFT
                     /label=ori
                     /note="high-copy-number ColE1/pMB1/pBR322/pUC origin of
                     replication"
     primer_bind     complement(3825..3844)
                     /label=pBR322ori-F
                     /note="pBR322 origin, forward primer"
     CDS             5079..5939
                     /codon_start=1
                     /gene="bla"
                     /product="beta-lactamase"
                     /label=AmpR
                     /note="confers resistance to ampicillin, carbenicillin, and
                     related antibiotics"
                     /translation="MSIQHFRVALIPFFAAFCLPVFAHPETLVKVKDAEDQLGARVGYI
                     ELDLNSGKILESFRPEERFPMMSTFKVLLCGAVLSRIDAGQEQLGRRIHYSQNDLVEYS
                     PVTEKHLTDGMTVRELCSAAITMSDNTAANLLLTTIGGPKELTAFLHNMGDHVTRLDRW
                     EPELNEAIPNDERDTTMPVAMATTLRKLLTGELLTLASRQQLIDWMEADKVAGPLLRSA
                     LPAGWFIADKSGAGERGSRGIIAALGPDGKPSRIVVIYTTGSQATMDERNRQIAEIGAS
                     LIKHW"
     primer_bind     complement(5297..5316)
                     /label=Amp-R
                     /note="Ampicillin resistance gene, reverse primer"
     terminator      5952..6088
                     /label=rrnG terminator
                     /note="transcription terminator from the E. coli ribosomal
                     RNA rrnG operon (Albrechtsen et al., 1991)"
     misc_feature    6240..6311
                     /label=5' beta-globin insulator
                     /note="insulator upstream of the human beta-globin locus
                     (Farrell et al., 2002)"
     terminator      6316..6362
                     /label=T7 terminator
                     /note="transcription terminator for bacteriophage T7 RNA
                     polymerase"
     polyA_signal    6380..6428
                     /note="synthetic polyadenylation signal"
     enhancer        6509..6812
                     /label=CMV enhancer
                     /note="human cytomegalovirus immediate early enhancer"
     promoter        6814..7016
                     /label=CMV promoter
                     /note="human cytomegalovirus (CMV) immediate early
                     promoter"
     primer_bind     6967..6987
                     /label=CMV-F
                     /note="Human CMV immediate early promoter, forward primer"
ORIGIN
        1 caccatgtct gccgacgcac agtcgttcct gaatagagtt tgtggtgtat ccgcggcccg
       61 gctaactcca tgcggaaccg ggacgagcac agatgtggtg taccgagctt ttgatatcta
      121 taacgacaaa gtcgctggct tcgccaagtt tcttaagacc aactgttgca ggttccaaga
      181 gaaagacgaa gatgataatc tcatagactc atactttgtg gttaagcgtc acacttttag
      241 taattatcag catgaggaaa caatttataa cttgctgaag gactgccctg ccgtagcaaa
      301 acacgacttc tttaaattcc gcatcgatgg cgatatggtc ccgcatatta gcagacagcg
      361 gttaaccaag tacactatgg cagacctggt gtacgccctg cgacacttcg acgagggaaa
      421 ctgtgacacg ttaaaagaaa tcctcgtgac ttataattgt tgcgatgacg attatttcaa
      481 caagaaagat tggtacgatt ttgtcgagaa tcccgatata ctcagagtgt acgctaacct
      541 gggggaaagg gttcgccagg cactattgaa gacagtccaa ttttgcgacg cgatgcggaa
      601 tgccggcatt gtgggtgtcc tgacacttga taaccaggac ctgaatggca actggtatga
      661 ctttggagat ttcattcaga ccacgcccgg gtccggagta cctgtcgttg actcttacta
      721 ctcacttctg atgccaatcc taaccttaac ccgagctctc acagctgaga gtcacgtgga
      781 caccgacctc acaaaaccgt atatcaagtg ggatttgctg aagtacgatt tcacggaaga
      841 gaggttaaag ctctttgatc gttatttcaa atactgggac cagacttatc atcccaactg
      901 tgtgaattgt ctggacgaca gatgcatact tcattgtgcc aatttcaatg tactgtttag
      961 cacagtgttc ccaccaactt cgtttggtcc tctagtgcgc aaaatctttg tggatggggt
     1021 gcccttcgtt gtttccacag gctatcactt tcgtgagctc ggcgtagttc acaaccaaga
     1081 tgtcaacctg cattcttcca ggttaagttt taaggaactt ctggtgtatg ccgcagaccc
     1141 tgcgatgcac gctgcaagcg gtaatttgtt gctggataag cggaccacgt gcttcagcgt
     1201 ggcggcttta acaaataacg ttgccttcca aaccgtcaag cctggcaact tcaataaaga
     1261 tttctacgat ttcgccgtca gtaaagggtt ttttaaggag ggatcaagcg tagaattgaa
     1321 acattttttc tttgctcagg acggtaatgc cgctatctcg gactacgact actaccggta
     1381 taacctacca actatgtgcg acattcggca gctgttgttc gtggtggagg tcgttgataa
     1441 atactttgat tgctacgatg gcggatgcat taacgccaat caagtcatcg tgaacaatct
     1501 ggacaagagc gccggcttcc cctttaacaa atggggaaag gcaaggctat attatgactc
     1561 tatgtcctat gaggatcagg acgctctctt cgcgtatacc aagcgcaacg ttatccccac
     1621 aattacccag atgaacctca aatatgcaat cagcgcaaag aacagagcga ggacagttgc
     1681 tggggtgagt atatgttcga caatgactaa caggcagttt caccagaagc tgttgaaatc
     1741 tattgccgct acacgagggg ctaccgtcgt gattggcacc tccaaattct acggagggtg
     1801 gcataatatg ttaaaaactg tgtactccga cgtggaaaac cctcacctga tgggttggga
     1861 ttatcctaag tgcgaccggg cgatgccaaa catgctgaga attatggcgt cattagtcct
     1921 ggcgcgaaag cacaccacgt gctgtagtct gtcacatcgc ttttacagat tggctaatga
     1981 atgcgcccaa gtgcttagcg agatggtgat gtgtgggggt tcactttacg tgaagcccgg
     2041 aggaacgtcc tcaggcgacg ccacaactgc ctacgcaaat tcagtattca acatatgtca
     2101 ggccgttaca gcaaacgtga atgctctgct gtctactgat gggaacaaga tcgccgataa
     2161 gtacgtccgg aacctgcaac acaggctgta cgagtgtctg tatcgtaatc gagatgtaga
     2221 caccgacttc gtgaacgaat tttacgcata cttacggaaa catttctcca tgatgatcct
     2281 ctccgacgat gcagttgtgt gctttaattc aacttacgcc tctcagggct tggtggccag
     2341 tatcaaaaat tttaagtcgg ttctttatta tcagaataac gtgtttatga gcgaggctaa
     2401 gtgttggacc gagactgatc tgaccaaagg cccgcacgag ttctgttccc agcacaccat
     2461 gctggtcaag cagggtgatg actatgtcta tttaccatac ccagatccga gtaggatctt
     2521 gggagccggt tgttttgtgg atgacattgt gaagactgac ggtacactca tgattgagcg
     2581 cttcgtcagt ttggcaatcg acgcttaccc ccttaccaaa catccaaatc aggaatatgc
     2641 ggatgtgttt cacctgtacc ttcaatacat aaggaaactt catgatgaac taactggaca
     2701 tatgctcgac atgtattctg taatgcttac aaatgacaat acctcacggt actgggaacc
     2761 ggagttttat gaagccatgt acaccccaca tactgtcctg caagaaaacc tttactttca
     2821 gtcgaagagg cgatggaaaa agaattttat cgcggtgagt gcagccaaca gattcaaaaa
     2881 gatatcctcg tctggtgccc tctaagctag cttgactgac tgagatacag cgtaccttca
     2941 gctcacagac atgataagat acattgatga gtttggacaa accacaacta gaatgcagtg
     3001 aaaaaaatgc tttatttgtg aaatttgtga tgctattgct ttatttgtaa ccattataag
     3061 ctgcaataaa caagttaaca acaacaattg cattcatttt atgtttcagg ttcaggggga
     3121 ggtgtgggag gttttttaaa gcaagtaaaa cctctacaaa tgtggtattg gcccatctct
     3181 atcggtatcg tagcataacc ccttggggcc tctaaacggg tcttgagggg ttttttgtgc
     3241 ccctcgggcc ggattgctat ctaccggcat tggcgcagaa aaaaatgcct gatgcgacgc
     3301 tgcgcgtctt atactcccac atatgccaga ttcagcaacg gatacggctt ccccaacttg
     3361 cccacttcca tacgtgtcct ccttaccaga aatttatcct taaggtcgtc agctatcctg
     3421 caggcgatct ctcgatttcg atcaagacat tcctttaatg gtcttttctg gacaccacta
     3481 ggggtcagaa gtagttcatc aaactttctt ccctccctaa tctcattggt taccttgggc
     3541 tatcgaaact taattaacca gtcaagtcag ctacttggcg agatcgactt gtctgggttt
     3601 cgactacgct cagaattgcg tcagtcaagt tcgatctggt ccttgctatt gcacccgttc
     3661 tccgattacg agtttcattt aaatcatgtg agcaaaaggc cagcaaaagg ccaggaaccg
     3721 taaaaaggcc gcgttgctgg cgtttttcca taggctccgc ccccctgacg agcatcacaa
     3781 aaatcgacgc tcaagtcaga ggtggcgaaa cccgacagga ctataaagat accaggcgtt
     3841 tccccctgga agctccctcg tgcgctctcc tgttccgacc ctgccgctta ccggatacct
     3901 gtccgccttt ctcccttcgg gaagcgtggc gctttctcat agctcacgct gtaggtatct
     3961 cagttcggtg taggtcgttc gctccaagct gggctgtgtg cacgaacccc ccgttcagcc
     4021 cgaccgctgc gccttatccg gtaactatcg tcttgagtcc aacccggtaa gacacgactt
     4081 atcgccactg gcagcagcca ctggtaacag gattagcaga gcgaggtatg taggcggtgc
     4141 tacagagttc ttgaagtggt ggcctaacta cggctacact agaagaacag tatttggtat
     4201 ctgcgctctg ctgaagccag ttaccttcgg aaaaagagtt ggtagctctt gatccggcaa
     4261 acaaaccacc gctggtagcg gtggtttttt tgtttgcaag cagcagatta cgcgcagaaa
     4321 aaaaggatct caagaagatc ctttgatctt ttctacgggg tctgacgctc agtggaacga
     4381 aaactcacgt taagggattt tggtcatgag attatcaaaa aggatcttca cctagatcct
     4441 tttaaattaa aaatgaagtt ttaaatcaat ctaaagtata tatgagtaaa cttggtctga
     4501 cagttaccaa tgcttaatca gtgaggcacc tatctcagcg atctgtctat ttcgttcatc
     4561 catagttgca tttaaatttc cgaactctcc aaggccctcg tcggaaaatc ttcaaacctt
     4621 tcgtccgatc catcttgcag gctacctctc gaacgaacta tcgcaagtct cttggccggc
     4681 cttgcgcctt ggctattgct tggcagcgcc tatcgccagg tattactcca atcccgaata
     4741 tccgagatcg ggatcacccg agagaagttc aacctacatc ctcaatcccg atctatccga
     4801 gatccgagga atatcgaaat cggggcgcgc ctggtgtacc gagaacgatc ctctcagtgc
     4861 gagtctcgac gatccatatc gttgcttggc agtcagccag tcggaatcca gcttgggacc
     4921 caggaagtcc aatcgtcaga tattgtactc aagcctggtc acggcagcgt accgatctgt
     4981 ttaaacctag atattgatag tctgatcggt caacgtataa tcgagtccta gcttttgcaa
     5041 acatctatca agagacagga tcagcaggag gctttcgcat gagtattcaa catttccgtg
     5101 tcgcccttat tccctttttt gcggcatttt gccttcctgt ttttgctcac ccagaaacgc
     5161 tggtgaaagt aaaagatgct gaagatcagt tgggtgcgcg agtgggttac atcgaactgg
     5221 atctcaacag cggtaagatc cttgagagtt ttcgccccga agaacgcttt ccaatgatga
     5281 gcacttttaa agttctgcta tgtggcgcgg tattatcccg tattgacgcc gggcaagagc
     5341 aactcggtcg ccgcatacac tattctcaga atgacttggt tgagtattca ccagtcacag
     5401 aaaagcatct tacggatggc atgacagtaa gagaattatg cagtgctgcc ataaccatga
     5461 gtgataacac tgcggccaac ttacttctga caacgattgg aggaccgaag gagctaaccg
     5521 cttttttgca caacatgggg gatcatgtaa ctcgccttga tcgttgggaa ccggagctga
     5581 atgaagccat accaaacgac gagcgtgaca ccacgatgcc tgtagcaatg gcaacaacct
     5641 tgcgtaaact attaactggc gaactactta ctctagcttc ccggcaacag ttgatagact
     5701 ggatggaggc ggataaagtt gcaggaccac ttctgcgctc ggcccttccg gctggctggt
     5761 ttattgctga taaatctgga gccggtgagc gtgggtctcg cggtatcatt gcagcactgg
     5821 ggccagatgg taagccctcc cgtatcgtag ttatctacac gacggggagt caggcaacta
     5881 tggatgaacg aaatagacag atcgctgaga taggtgcctc actgattaag cattggtaac
     5941 cgattctagg tgcattggcg cagaaaaaaa tgcctgatgc gacgctgcgc gtcttatact
     6001 cccacatatg ccagattcag caacggatac ggcttcccca acttgcccac ttccatacgt
     6061 gtcctcctta ccagaaattt atccttaaga tcccgaatcg tttaaactcg actctggctc
     6121 tatcgaatct ccgtcgtttc gagcttacgc gaacagccgt ggcgctcatt tgctcgtcgg
     6181 gcatcgaatc tcgtcagcta tcgtcagctt acctttttgg cagcgatcgc ggctcccgac
     6241 atcttggacc attagctcca caggtatctt cttccctcta gtggtcataa cagcagcttc
     6301 agctacctct caattcaaaa aacccctcaa gacccgttta gaggccccaa ggggttatgc
     6361 tatcaatcgt tgcgttacac acacaaaaaa ccaacacaca tccatcttcg atggatagcg
     6421 attttattat ctaactgctg atcgagtgta gccagatcta gtaatcaatt acggggtcat
     6481 tagttcatag cccatatatg gagttccgcg ttacataact tacggtaaat ggcccgcctg
     6541 gctgaccgcc caacgacccc cgcccattga cgtcaataat gacgtatgtt cccatagtaa
     6601 cgccaatagg gactttccat tgacgtcaat gggtggagta tttacggtaa actgcccact
     6661 tggcagtaca tcaagtgtat catatgccaa gtacgccccc tattgacgtc aatgacggta
     6721 aatggcccgc ctggcattat gcccagtaca tgaccttatg ggactttcct acttggcagt
     6781 acatctacgt attagtcatc gctattacca tgctgatgcg gttttggcag tacatcaatg
     6841 ggcgtggata gcggtttgac tcacggggat ttccaagtct ccaccccatt gacgtcaatg
     6901 ggagtttgtt ttggcaccaa aatcaacggg actttccaaa atgtcgtaac aactccgccc
     6961 cattgacgca aatgggcggt aggcgtgtac ggtgggaggt ctatataagc agagctggtt
     7021 tagtgaaccg tcagatcaga tctttgtcga tcctaccatc cactcgacac acccgccagc
     7081 ggccgc
//
